Addgene plasmid #81492: pDONR223_KEAP1_p.G603W
Purpose: Gateway Donor vector containing KEAP1 , part of the Target Accelerator Plasmid Collection.
Depositing lab: Jesse Boehm & William Hahn & David Root. Depositing organization: Broad Institute. Publication: Systematic Functional Interrogation of Rare Cancer Variants Identifies Oncogenic Alleles. Kim E, Ilic N, Shrestha Y, Zou L, Kamburov A, Zhu C, Yang X, Lubonja R, Tran N, Nguyen C, Lawrence MS, Piccioni F, Bagul M, Doench JG, Chouinard CR, Wu X, Hogstrom L, Natoli T, Tamayo P, Horn H, Corsello SM, Lage K, Root DE, Subramanian A, Golub TR, Getz G, Boehm JS, Hahn WC. Cancer Discov. 2016 Jul;6(7):714-26. doi: 10.1158/2159-8290.CD-16-0160. Epub 2016 May 4. PubMed 27147599.
Backbone
  Vector backbone: pDONR223
  Backbone manufacturer: Invitrogen
  Backbone size w/o insert (bp): 2790
  Vector type: Gateway Entry vector
Growth in bacteria
  Bacterial resistance: Spectinomycin, 50 μg/mL
  Growth temperature: 37°C
  Growth strain: DH5alpha
  Copy number: High Copy
Gene/Insert
  Gene/Insert name: KEAP1 (alt name: NM_012289.3)
  Species: H. sapiens (human)
  Mutation: G603W; C624S
  Entrez Gene: KEAP1 (a.k.a. INrf2, KLHL19)
  Promoter: None
  Cloning method: Gateway Cloning
  Sequencing primers: 5′ M13pUC-fwd; 3′ M13-Rev
Terms and licenses: Academic/Nonprofit Terms; Industry Terms: Not Available to Industry
Depositor comments: Closed state: stop codon immediately follows insert
How to cite: pDONR223_KEAP1_p.G603W was a gift from Jesse Boehm & William Hahn & David Root (Addgene plasmid # 81492 ; http://n2t.net/addgene:81492 ; RRID:Addgene_81492)
