[The description below was written by a language model from this plasmid's Addgene catalogue record and pLannotate feature annotations shown in this document.]
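Description:
pDONR223_KEAP1_p.G603W is a Gateway entry clone built in the pDONR223 backbone (Invitrogen) and forms part of the Target Accelerator Plasmid Collection of cancer-associated gene variants. It is a bacterial propagation plasmid of about 4.7 kb that replicates from a high-copy ColE1/pUC-type origin. Selection is with spectinomycin through the aadA (SmR) aminoglycoside adenylyltransferase gene, which lies downstream of a class 1 integron Pc promoter fragment and a short remnant of a gentamicin resistance gene. Small lacI and lacZα fragments annotated in the backbone are vestigial. The rrnB T1 and T2 terminators upstream of the cloning site insulate the insert from read-through transcription.

The payload is the human KEAP1 open reading frame (also called INrf2 or KLHL19, reference NM_012289.3), flanked by attL1 and attL2 recombination sites. The record lists two substitutions, G603W, which gives the clone its name, and an additional C624S change. The automated annotation labels only the first part of the region between the att sites as KEAP1, probably a partial match by the annotation tool, although the record does not settle this. The ORF is in the "closed" configuration, with a stop codon immediately after the coding sequence, so it cannot be read through into a C-terminal tag after transfer. No promoter drives the insert; the only nearby promoter is a T7 promoter just outside attL2, pointing back toward the insert.

The plasmid therefore serves as a shuttle rather than an expression vector. An LR Clonase reaction moves the mutant KEAP1 ORF into any attR-containing destination vector, supporting functional comparison of rare cancer alleles with the wild-type gene.
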