Features (pLannotate 1.2.2; 12 found; start..end, strand, type, name):
    121..213     +  CDS            lacI (fragment): lac repressor; lacI; The lac repressor binds to the lac operator to inhibit transcription in E. coli. This inhibition can be relieved by adding lactose or isopropyl-β-D-thiogalactopyranoside (IPTG).
    268..295     -  terminator     rrnB T2 terminator: transcription terminator T2 from the E. coli rrnB gene
    427..470     +  terminator     rrnB T1 terminator: Escherichia coli rrnB; transcription terminator T1 from the E. coli rrnB gene
    517..553     -  CDS            lacZα (fragment): LacZα fragment of β-galactosidase; lacZ fragment
    569..659     +  protein_bind   attL1 (fragment): mutant version of attL; recombination site for the Gateway® LR reaction LR Clonase™
    668..1996    +  CDS            KEAP1 (fragment): KEAP1_HUMAN - Also known as INRF2 From Homo sapiens (Human).
   2550..2643    -  protein_bind   attL2 (fragment): mutant version of attL; recombination site for the Gateway® LR reaction LR Clonase™
   2661..2679    -  promoter       T7 promoter: promoter for bacteriophage T7 RNA polymerase
   2869..2892    +  promoter       Pc promoter (fragment): intI1 (promoter lies within the coding sequence); class 1 integron promoter
   3068..3124    +  CDS            GmR (fragment): gentamycin acetyltransferase; aacC1; confers resistance to gentamycin
   3131..3922    +  CDS            SmR: aminoglycoside adenylyltransferase (Murphy, 1985); aadA; confers resistance to spectinomycin and streptomycin
   4015..4603    +  rep_origin     ori: high-copy-number ColE1/pMB1/pBR322/pUC origin of replication
>Addgene plasmid #81492 | pDONR223_KEAP1_p.G603W | addgene full sequence | sequence record 168600 | Addgene NGS result
CTTTCCTGCGTTATCCCCTGATTCTGTGGATAACCGTATTACCGCCTTTGAGTGAGCTGATACCGCTCGC
CGCAGCCGAACGACCGAGCGCAGCGAGTCAGTGAGCGAGGAAGCGGAAGAGCGCCCAATACGCAAACCGC
CTCTCCCCGCGCGTTGGCCGATTCATTAATGCAGCTGGCACGACAGGTTTCCCGACTGGAAAGCGGGCAG
TGAGCGCAACGCAATTAATACGCGTACCGCTAGCCAGGAAGAGTTTGTAGAAACGCAAAAAGGCCATCCG
TCAGGATGGCCTTCTGCTTAGTTTGATGCCTGGCAGTTTATGGCGGGCGTCCTGCCCGCCACCCTCCGGG
CCGTTGCTTCACAACGTTCAAATCCGCTCCCGGCGGATTTGTCCTACTCAGGAGAGCGTTCACCGACAAA
CAACAGATAAAACGAAAGGCCCAGTCTTCCGACTGAGCCTTTCGTTTTATTTGATGCCTGGCAGTTCCCT
ACTCTCGCGTTAACGCTAGCATGGATGTTTTCCCAGTCACGACGTTGTAAAACGACGGCCAGTCTTAAGC
TCGGGCCCCAAATAATGATTTTATTTTGACTGATAGTGACCTGTTCGTTGCAACAAATTGATGAGCAATG
CTTTTTTATAATGCCAACTTTGTACAAAAGAGTTGGCATGCAGCCAGATCCCAGGCCTAGCGGGGCTGGG
GCCTGCTGCCGATTCCTGCCCCTGCAGTCACAGTGCCCTGAGGGGGCAGGGGACGCGGTGATGTACGCCT
CCACTGAGTGCAAGGCGGAGGTGACGCCCTCCCAGCATGGCAACCGCACCTTCAGCTACACCCTGGAGGA
TCATACCAAGCAGGCCTTTGGCATCATGAACGAGCTGCGGCTCAGCCAGCAGCTGTGTGACGTCACACTG
CAGGTCAAGTACCAGGATGCACCGGCCGCCCAGTTCATGGCCCACAAGGTGGTGCTGGCCTCATCCAGCC
CTGTCTTCAAGGCCATGTTCACCAACGGGCTGCGGGAGCAGGGCATGGAGGTGGTGTCCATTGAGGGTAT
CCACCCCAAGGTCATGGAGCGCCTCATTGAATTCGCCTACACGGCCTCCATCTCCATGGGCGAGAAGTGT
GTCCTCCACGTCATGAACGGTGCTGTCATGTACCAGATCGACAGCGTTGTCCGTGCCTGCAGTGACTTCC
TGGTGCAGCAGCTGGACCCCAGCAATGCCATCGGCATCGCCAACTTCGCTGAGCAGATTGGCTGTGTGGA
GTTGCACCAGCGTGCCCGGGAGTACATCTACATGCATTTTGGGGAGGTGGCCAAGCAAGAGGAGTTCTTC
AACCTGTCCCACTGCCAACTGGTGACCCTCATCAGCCGGGACGACCTGAACGTGCGCTGCGAGTCCGAGG
TCTTCCACGCCTGCATCAACTGGGTCAAGTACGACTGCGAACAGCGACGGTTCTACGTCCAGGCGCTGCT
GCGGGCCGTGCGCTGCCACTCGTTGACGCCGAACTTCCTGCAGATGCAGCTGCAGAAGTGCGAGATCCTG
CAGTCCGACTCCCGCTGCAAGGACTACCTGGTCAAGATCTTCGAGGAGCTCACCCTGCACAAGCCCACGC
AGGTGATGCCCTGCCGGGCGCCCAAGGTGGGCCGCCTGATCTACACCGCGGGCGGCTACTTCCGACAGTC
GCTCAGCTACCTGGAGGCTTACAACCCCAGTGACGGCACCTGGCTCCGGTTGGCGGACCTGCAGGTGCCG
CGGAGCGGCCTGGCCGGCTGCGTGGTGGGCGGGCTGTTGTACGCCGTGGGCGGCAGGAACAACTCGCCCG
ACGGCAACACCGACTCCAGCGCCCTGGACTGTTACAACCCCATGACCAATCAGTGGTCGCCCTGCGCCCC
CATGAGCGTGCCCCGTAACCGCATCGGGGTGGGGGTCATCGATGGCCACATCTATGCCGTCGGCGGCTCC
CACGGCTGCATCCACCACAACAGTGTGGAGAGGTATGAGCCAGAGCGGGATGAGTGGCACTTGGTGGCCC
CAATGCTGACACGAAGGATCGGGGTGGGCGTGGCTGTCCTCAATCGTCTCCTTTATGCCGTGGGGGGCTT
TGACGGGACAAACCGCCTTAATTCAGCTGAGTGTTACTACCCAGAGAGGAACGAGTGGCGAATGATCACA
GCAATGAACACCATCCGAAGCGGGGCAGGCGTCTGCGTCCTGCACAACTGTATCTATGCTGCTGGGGGCT
ATGATGGTCAGGACCAGCTGAACAGCGTGGAGCGCTACGATGTGGAAACAGAGACGTGGACTTTCGTAGC
CCCCATGAAGCACCGGCGAAGTGCCCTGGGGATCACTGTCCACCAGGGGAGAATCTACGTCCTTGGAGGC
TATGATGGTCACACGTTCCTGGACAGTGTGGAGTGTTACGACCCAGATACAGACACCTGGAGCGAGGTGA
CCCGAATGACATCGGGCCGGAGTTGGGTGGGCGTGGCTGTCACCATGGAGCCCTGCCGGAAGCAGATTGA
CCAGCAGAACTGTACCAGTTGATTGCCAACTTTCTTGTACAAAGTTGTCATTATAAGAAAGCATTGCTTA
TCAATTTGTTGCAACGAACAGGTCACTATCAGTCAAAATAAAATCATTATTTGCCATCCAGCTGATATCC
CCTATAGTGAGTCGTATTACATGGTCATAGCTGTTTCCTGGCAGCTCTGGCCCGTGTCTCAAAATCTCTG
ATGTTACATTGCACAAGATAAAAATATATCATCATGCCTCCTCTAGACCAGCCAGGACAGAAATGCCTCG
ACTTCGCTGCTACCCAAGGTTGCCGGGTGACGCACACCGTGGAAACGGATGAAGGCACGAACCCAGTGGA
CATAAGCCTGTTCGGTTCGTAAGCTGTAATGCAAGTAGCGTATGCGCTCACGCAACTGGTCCAGAACCTT
GACCGAACGCAGCGGTGGTAACGGCGCAGTGGCGGTTTTCATGGCTTGTTATGACTGTTTTTTTGGGGTA
CAGTCTATGCCTCGGGCATCCAAGCAGCAAGCGCGTTACGCCGTGGGTCGATGTTTGATGTTATGGAGCA
GCAACGATGTTACGCAGCAGGGCAGTCGCCCTAAAACAAAGTTAAACATTATGAGGGAAGCGGTGATCGC
CGAAGTATCGACTCAACTATCAGAGGTAGTTGGCGTCATCGAGCGCCATCTCGAACCGACGTTGCTGGCC
GTACATTTGTACGGCTCCGCAGTGGATGGCGGCCTGAAGCCACACAGTGATATTGATTTGCTGGTTACGG
TGACCGTAAGGCTTGATGAAACAACGCGGCGAGCTTTGATCAACGACCTTTTGGAAACTTCGGCTTCCCC
TGGAGAGAGCGAGATTCTCCGCGCTGTAGAAGTCACCATTGTTGTGCACGACGACATCATTCCGTGGCGT
TATCCAGCTAAGCGCGAACTGCAATTTGGAGAATGGCAGCGCAATGACATTCTTGCAGGTATCTTCGAGC
CAGCCACGATCGACATTGATCTGGCTATCTTGCTGACAAAAGCAAGAGAACATAGCGTTGCCTTGGTAGG
TCCAGCGGCGGAGGAACTCTTTGATCCGGTTCCTGAACAGGATCTATTTGAGGCGCTAAATGAAACCTTA
ACGCTATGGAACTCGCCGCCCGACTGGGCTGGCGATGAGCGAAATGTAGTGCTTACGTTGTCCCGCATTT
GGTACAGCGCAGTAACCGGCAAAATCGCGCCGAAGGATGTCGCTGCCGACTGGGCAATGGAGCGCCTGCC
GGCCCAGTATCAGCCCGTCATACTTGAAGCTAGACAGGCTTATCTTGGACAAGAAGAAGATCGCTTGGCC
TCGCGCGCAGATCAGTTGGAAGAATTTGTCCACTACGTGAAAGGCGAGATCACCAAGGTAGTCGGCAAAT
AACCCTCGAGCCACCCATGACCAAAATCCCTTAACGTGAGTTACGCGTCGTTCCACTGAGCGTCAGACCC
CGTAGAAAAGATCAAAGGATCTTCTTGAGATCCTTTTTTTCTGCGCGTAATCTGCTGCTTGCAAACAAAA
AAACCACCGCTACCAGCGGTGGTTTGTTTGCCGGATCAAGAGCTACCAACTCTTTTTCCGAAGGTAACTG
GCTTCAGCAGAGCGCAGATACCAAATACTGTTCTTCTAGTGTAGCCGTAGTTAGGCCACCACTTCAAGAA
CTCTGTAGCACCGCCTACATACCTCGCTCTGCTAATCCTGTTACCAGTGGCTGCTGCCAGTGGCGATAAG
TCGTGTCTTACCGGGTTGGACTCAAGACGATAGTTACCGGATAAGGCGCAGCGGTCGGGCTGAACGGGGG
GTTCGTGCACACAGCCCAGCTTGGAGCGAACGACCTACACCGAACTGAGATACCTACAGCGTGAGCTATG
AGAAAGCGCCACGCTTCCCGAAGGGAGAAAGGCGGACAGGTATCCGGTAAGCGGCAGGGTCGGAACAGGA
GAGCGCACGAGGGAGCTTCCAGGGGGAAACGCCTGGTATCTTTATAGTCCTGTCGGGTTTCGCCACCTCT
GACTTGAGCGTCGATTTTTGTGATGCTCGTCAGGGGGGCGGAGCCTATGGAAAAACGCCAGCAACGCGGC
CTTTTTACGGTTCCTGGCCTTTTGCTGGCCTTTTGCTCACATGTT
