>Addgene plasmid #81492 | pDONR223_KEAP1_p.G603W | depositor partial sequence | sequence record 154811 | Insert sequence
ATGCAGCCAGATCCCAGGCCTAGCGGGGCTGGGGCCTGCTGCCGATTCCTGCCCCTGCAGTCACAGTGCC
CTGAGGGGGCAGGGGACGCGGTGATGTACGCCTCCACTGAGTGCAAGGCGGAGGTGACGCCCTCCCAGCA
TGGCAACCGCACCTTCAGCTACACCCTGGAGGATCATACCAAGCAGGCCTTTGGCATCATGAACGAGCTG
CGGCTCAGCCAGCAGCTGTGTGACGTCACACTGCAGGTCAAGTACCAGGATGCACCGGCCGCCCAGTTCA
TGGCCCACAAGGTGGTGCTGGCCTCATCCAGCCCTGTCTTCAAGGCCATGTTCACCAACGGGCTGCGGGA
GCAGGGCATGGAGGTGGTGTCCATTGAGGGTATCCACCCCAAGGTCATGGAGCGCCTCATTGAATTCGCC
TACACGGCCTCCATCTCCATGGGCGAGAAGTGTGTCCTCCACGTCATGAACGGTGCTGTCATGTACCAGA
TCGACAGCGTTGTCCGTGCCTGCAGTGACTTCCTGGTGCAGCAGCTGGACCCCAGCAATGCCATCGGCAT
CGCCAACTTCGCTGAGCAGATTGGCTGTGTGGAGTTGCACCAGCGTGCCCGGGAGTACATCTACATGCAT
TTTGGGGAGGTGGCCAAGCAAGAGGAGTTCTTCAACCTGTCCCACTGCCAACTGGTGACCCTCATCAGCC
GGGACGACCTGAACGTGCGCTGCGAGTCCGAGGTCTTCCACGCCTGCATCAACTGGGTCAAGTACGACTG
CGAACAGCGACGGTTCTACGTCCAGGCGCTGCTGCGGGCCGTGCGCTGCCACTCGTTGACGCCGAACTTC
CTGCAGATGCAGCTGCAGAAGTGCGAGATCCTGCAGTCCGACTCCCGCTGCAAGGACTACCTGGTCAAGA
TCTTCGAGGAGCTCACCCTGCACAAGCCCACGCAGGTGATGCCCTGCCGGGCGCCCAAGGTGGGCCGCCT
GATCTACACCGCGGGCGGCTACTTCCGACAGTCGCTCAGCTACCTGGAGGCTTACAACCCCAGTGACGGC
ACCTGGCTCCGGTTGGCGGACCTGCAGGTGCCGCGGAGCGGCCTGGCCGGCTGCGTGGTGGGCGGGCTGT
TGTACGCCGTGGGCGGCAGGAACAACTCGCCCGACGGCAACACCGACTCCAGCGCCCTGGACTGTTACAA
CCCCATGACCAATCAGTGGTCGCCCTGCGCCCCCATGAGCGTGCCCCGTAACCGCATCGGGGTGGGGGTC
ATCGATGGCCACATCTATGCCGTCGGCGGCTCCCACGGCTGCATCCACCACAACAGTGTGGAGAGGTATG
AGCCAGAGCGGGATGAGTGGCACTTGGTGGCCCCAATGCTGACACGAAGGATCGGGGTGGGCGTGGCTGT
CCTCAATCGTCTCCTTTATGCCGTGGGGGGCTTTGACGGGACAAACCGCCTTAATTCAGCTGAGTGTTAC
TACCCAGAGAGGAACGAGTGGCGAATGATCACAGCAATGAACACCATCCGAAGCGGGGCAGGCGTCTGCG
TCCTGCACAACTGTATCTATGCTGCTGGGGGCTATGATGGTCAGGACCAGCTGAACAGCGTGGAGCGCTA
CGATGTGGAAACAGAGACGTGGACTTTCGTAGCCCCCATGAAGCACCGGCGAAGTGCCCTGGGGATCACT
GTCCACCAGGGGAGAATCTACGTCCTTGGAGGCTATGATGGTCACACGTTCCTGGACAGTGTGGAGTGTT
ACGACCCAGATACAGACACCTGGAGCGAGGTGACCCGAATGACATCGGGCCGGAGTTGGGTGGGCGTGGC
TGTCACCATGGAGCCCTGCCGGAAGCAGATTGACCAGCAGAACTGTACCAGT
