>Addgene plasmid #81492 | pDONR223_KEAP1_p.G603W | addgene partial sequence | sequence record 156510 | M13-F20 5'-TGTAAAACGACGGCCAGT-3'
TTGATGAGCAATGCTTTTTTATAATGCCAACTTTGTACAAAAGAGTTGGCATGCAGCCAGATCCCAGGCC
TAGCGGGGCTGGGGCCTGCTGCCGATTCCTGCCCCTGCAGTCACAGTGCCCTGAGGGGGCAGGGGACGCG
GTGATGTACGCCTCCACTGAGTGCAAGGCGGAGGTGACGCCCTCCCAGCATGGCAACCGCACCTTCAGCT
ACACCCTGGAGGATCATACCAAGCAGGCCTTTGGCATCATGAACGAGCTGCGGCTCAGCCAGCAGCTGTG
TGACGTCACACTGCAGGTCAAGTACCAGGATGCACCGGCCGCCCAGTTCATGGCCCACAAGGTGGTGCTG
GCCTCATCCAGCCCTGTCTTCAAGGCCATGTTCACCAACGGGCTGCGGGAGCAGGGCATGGAGGTGGTGT
CCATTGAGGGTATCCACCCCAAGGTCATGGAGCGCCTCATTGAATTCGCCTACACGGCCTCCATCTCCAT
GGGCGAGAAGTGTGTCCTCCACGTCATGAACGGTGCTGTCATGTACCAGATCGACAGCGTTGTCCGTGCC
TGCAGTGACTTCCTGGTGCAGCAGCTGGACCCCAGCAATGCCATCGGCATCGCCAACTTCGCTGAGCAGA
TTGGCTGTGTGGAGTTGCACCAGCGTGCCCGGGAGTACATCTACATGCATTTTGGGGAGGTGGCCAAGCA
AGAGGAGTTCTTCAACCTGTCCCACTGCCAACTGGTGACCCTCATCAGCCGGGACGACCTGAACGTGCGC
TGCGAGTCCGAGGTCTTCCACGCCTGCATCAACTGGGTCAAGTACGACTGCGAACAGCGACGGTTCTACG
TCCAGGCGCTGCTGCGGGCCGTGCGCTGCCACTCGTTGACGCCGAACTTCCTGCAGATGCAGCTGCAGAA
GTGCGAGATCCTGCAGTCCGACTCCCGCTGCAAGGACTACCTGGTCAAGATCTTCGAGGAGCTCACCCTG
CACAAGCCCACGCAGGTGATGCCCTGCCGGGCGCCCAAGGTGGGCCGCCTGATCTACACCGCGGGCGG
